>Addgene plasmid #210593 | Dm_Opt_Renilla_CSC | addgene full sequence | sequence record 416811 | Addgene NGS Result
CTTCAAGAATTAATTCTATATTCTAAAAACACAAATGATACTTCTAAAAAAAAATCATGAATGGCATCAA
CTCTGAATCAAATCTTTGCAGATGCACCTACTTCTCATTTCCACTGTCACATCATTTTTCCAGATCTCGC
TGCCTGTTATGTGGCCCACAAACCAAGACACGTTTTATGGCCATTAAAGCTGGCTGATCGTCGCCAAACA
CCAAATACATAATGAATATGTACACATTCGAGAAAGAAGCGATCAAAGAAGCGTCTTCGGGCGGAGTAGG
AGAATGCGGAGGAGAAGGAGAACGAGCTGATCTAGTATCTCTCCACAATCCAATGCCAACTGACCAACTG
GCCATATTCGGAGCAATTTGAAGCCAATTTCCATCGCCTGGCGATCGCTCCATTCTTGGCTATATGTTTT
TCACCGTTACCCGGGGCCATTTTCAAAGACTCGTCGGCAAGATAAGATTGTGTCACTCGCTGTCTCTCTT
CATTTGTCGAAGAATGCTGAGGAATTTCGCGATGACGTCGGCGAGTATTTTGAAGAATGAGAATAATTTG
TATTTATACGAAAATCAGTTAGTGGAATTTTCTACAAAAACATGTTATCTATAGATAATTTTGTTGCAAA
ATATGTTGACTATGACAAAGATTGTATGTATATACCTTTAATGTATTCTCATTTTCTTATGTATTTATAA
TGGCAATGATGATACTGATGATATTTTAAGATGATGCCAGACCAAAAGGCTTGAATTTCTGCGTCTTTTG
CCGAACGCAGTGCATGTGCAATTGTTGTTTTTTGGAATATTCAATTTTCGGACTGTCCGCTTTGATTTCA
GTTTCTTGGCTTATTCAAAAAGCAAAGTAAAGCCAAAAAAGCGAGATGGCAATACCAAATGCGGCAAAAC
GGTAGTGGAAGGAAAGGGGTGCGGGGCAGCGGAAGGAAGGGTGGGGCGGGGCGTGGCGGGGTCTGTGGCT
GGGCGCGACGTCACCGACGTTGGAGCCACTCCTTTGACCATGTGTGCGTGTGTGTATTATTCGTGTCTCG
CCACTCGCCGGTTGTTTTTTTCTTTTTATGCTGCGCTCTCTCTAGCGCCATCTCGCTTACGCATGCTCAA
CGCACCGCATGTTGCCGTTTCCTTTTATGCGTCATTTTGGCTCGAAATAGGCAATTATTTAAACAAAGAT
TAGTCAACGAAAACGCTAAAATAAATAAGTCTACAATATGGTTACTTATTGCCATGTGTGTGCAGCCAAC
GATAGCAACAAAAGCAACAACACAGGTGGCTTTCCCTCTTTCACTTTTTGTTTGCAAGCCGCGTGCGAGC
AAGACGGCACGACCGGCAAACGCAATTACGCTGACAAAGAGCAGACGAAGTTTTGGCGAAAAACATCAAG
GCGCCTGATACGAATGCATTTGCAATAACAATTGCGATATTTAATATTGTTTATGAAGCTGTTTGACTTC
AAAACACACAAAAAAAAAAATAAAACAAATTATTTGAAAGAGAATTAGGAATCGGACGCTTATCGTTAGG
GTAACAACAAGAAATGCTTACTGAGTCACAGCCTCTGGAAAACTGCCGCAAGCCAGAGAGAGAGAGAAAA
AGAGGGAGAGCAGCTTAGACCGCATGTGCTTGTGTGTGAGGCGTCTCTCTCTTCGTCTCTGTTGCGCAAA
CGCATAGACTGCACTGAAAAAATCGATTACCTATTTTTTATGAATGAATATTTGCACTATTACTATTCAA
AACTATTAAGATAGCAATCACATTCAATAGCCAAATACTATACCACCTGAGCGATGCAACGAAATGATCA
ATTTGAGCAAAAATGCTGCATATTTAGGACGGCATCATTATAGAAATGCTTCTTGCTGTGTACTTTTCTC
TCGTCTGGCAGCTGTTTCGCCGTTATTGTTAAAACCGGCTTAAGTTAGGTGTGTTTTCTACGACTAGTGA
ATGCCCTACTAGAAGATGTGTGTTGCACAAAATGTCCCTGGAATAACCAATTTGAAGTGCAGATAGCAGT
AAACGTAAGCTAATATGAATATTATTTAACTGTAATGTTTTAATATCGCTGGACATTACTAATAAACCCA
CTATAAACACATGTACATATGTATGTTTTGGCATACAATGAGTAGTTGGGGAAAAAATGTGTAAAAGCAC
CGTGACCATCACAGCATAAAGATAACCAGCTGAAGTATCGAATATGAGTAACCCCCAAATTGAATCACAT
GCCGCAACTGATAGGACCCATGGAAGTACACTCTTCATGGCGATATACAAGACACACACAAGCACGAACA
CCCAGTTGCGGAGGAAATTCTCCGTAAATGAAAACCCAATCGGCGAACAATTCATACCCATATATGGTAA
AAGTTTTGAACGCGACTTGAGAGCGGAGAGCATTGCGGCTGATAAGGTTTTAGCGCTAAGCGGGCTTTAT
AAAACGGGCTGCGGGACCAGTTTTCATATCACTACCGTTTGAGTTCTTGTGCTGTGTGGATACTCCTCCC
GACACAAAGCCGCTCCATCAGCCAGCAGTCGTCTAATCCAGAGACCCCGGATCGGGGTACCAACATGACC
TCTAAGGTCTACGATCCCGAGCAGCGTAAGCGTATGATCACCGGTCCCCAGTGGTGGGCCCGTTGCAAGC
AGATGAACGTCTTGGATTCTTTCATCAACTACTACGATTCTGAGAAGCACGCCGAGAACGCCGTCATCTT
CTTGCACGGTAACGCCGCCTCTTCTTACTTGTGGCGTCACGTCGTCCCCCACATCGAGCCCGTCGCCCGT
TGCATCATCCCCGATTTGATCGGTATGGGTAAGTCTGGTAAGTCTGGTAACGGTTCTTACCGTTTGTTGG
ATCACTACAAGTACTTGACCGCCTGGTTCGAGTTGTTGAACTTGCCCAAGAAGATCATCTTCGTCGGTCA
CGATTGGGGTGCCTGCTTGGCCTTCCACTACTCTTACGAGCACCAGGATAAGATCAAGGCCATCGTCCAC
GCCGAGTCTGTCGTCGATGTCATCGAGTCTTGGGATGAGTGGCCCGATATCGAGGAGGATATCGCCTTGA
TCAAGTCTGAGGAGGGTGAGAAGATGGTCTTGGAGAACAACTTCTTCGTCGAGACCATGTTGCCCTCTAA
GATCATGCGTAAGTTGGAGCCCGAGGAGTTCGCCGCCTACTTGGAGCCCTTCAAGGAGAAGGGTGAGGTC
CGTCGTCCCACCTTGTCTTGGCCCCGTGAGATCCCCTTGGTCAAGGGTGGTAAGCCCGATGTCGTCCAGA
TCGTCCGTAACTACAACGCCTACTTGCGTGCCTCTGATGATTTGCCCAAGATGTTCATCGAGTCTGATCC
CGGTTTCTTCTCTAACGCCATCGTCGAGGGTGCCAAGAAGTTCCCCAACACCGAGTTCGTCAAGGTCAAG
GGTTTGCACTTCTCTCAGGAGGATGCCCCCGATGAGATGGGTAAGTACATCAAGTCTTTCGTCGAGCGTG
TCTTGAAGAACGAGCAGTAAGCGGCCGCTCGAGTCTAGAGGGCCCGCGGTTCGAAGGTAAGCCTATCCCT
AACCCTCTCCTCGGTCTCGATTCTACGCGTACCGGTCATCATCACCATCACCATTGAGTTTAAACCCGCT
GATCAGCCTCGACTGTGCCTTCTAAGGCCTGAGCTCGCTGATCAGCCTCGATCGAGGATCCAGACATGAT
AAGATACATTGATGAGTTTGGACAAACCACAACTAGAATGCAGTGAAAAAAATGCTTTATTTGTGAAATT
TGTGATGCTATTGCTTTATTTGTAACCATTATAAGCTGCAATAAACAAGTTAACAACAACAATTGCATTC
ATTTTATGTTTCAGGTTCAGGGGGAGGTGTGGGAGGTTTTTTAAAGCAAGTAAAACCTCTACAAATGTGG
TATGGCTGATTATGATCAGTCGACCGATGCCCTTGAGAGCCTTCAACCCAGTCAGCTCCTTCCGGTGGGC
GCGGGGCATGACTATCGTCGCCGCACTTATGACTGTCTTCTTTATCATGCAACTCGTAGGACAGGTGCCG
GCAGCGCTCTGGGTCATTTTCGGCGAGGACCGCTTTCGCTGGAGCGCGACGATGATCGGCCTGTCGCTTG
CGGTATTCGGAATCTTGCACGCCCTCGCTCAAGCCTTCGTCACTGGTCCCGCCACCAAACGTTTCGGCGA
GAAGCAGGCCATTATCGCCGGCATGGCGGCCGACGCGCTGGGCTACGTCTTGCTGGCGTTCGCGACGCGA
GGCTGGATGGCCTTCCCCATTATGATTCTTCTCGCTTCCGGCGGCATCGGGATGCCCGCGTTGCAGGCCA
TGCTGTCCAGGCAGGTAGATGACGACCATCAGGGACAGCTTCAAGGCCAGCAAAAGGCCAGGAACCGTAA
AAAGGCCGCGTTGCTGGCGTTTTTCCATAGGCTCCGCCCCCCTGACGAGCATCACAAAAATCGACGCTCA
AGTCAGAGGTGGCGAAACCCGACAGGACTATAAAGATACCAGGCGTTTCCCCCTGGAAGCTCCCTCGTGC
GCTCTCCTGTTCCGACCCTGCCGCTTACCGGATACCTGTCCGCCTTTCTCCCTTCGGGAAGCGTGGCGCT
TTCTCATAGCTCACGCTGTAGGTATCTCAGTTCGGTGTAGGTCGTTCGCTCCAAGCTGGGCTGTGTGCAC
GAACCCCCCGTTCAGCCCGACCGCTGCGCCTTATCCGGTAACTATCGTCTTGAGTCCAACCCGGTAAGAC
ACGACTTATCGCCACTGGCAGCAGCCACTGGTAACAGGATTAGCAGAGCGAGGTATGTAGGCGGTGCTAC
AGAGTTCTTGAAGTGGTGGCCTAACTACGGCTACACTAGAAGGACAGTATTTGGTATCTGCGCTCTGCTG
AAGCCAGTTACCTTCGGAAAAAGAGTTGGTAGCTCTTGATCCGGCAAACAAACCACCGCTGGTAGCGGTG
GTTTTTTTGTTTGCAAGCAGCAGATTACGCGCAGAAAAAAAGGATCTCAAGAAGATCCTTTGATCTTTTC
TACGGGGTCTGACGCTCAGTGGAACGAAAACTCACGTTAAGGGATTTTGGTCATGAGATTATCAAAAAGG
ATCTTCACCTAGATCCTTTTAAATTAAAAATGAAGTTTTAAATCAATCTAAAGTATATATGAGTAAACTT
GGTCTGACAGTTACCAATGCTTAATCAGTGAGGCACCTATCTCAGCGATCTGTCTATTTCGTTCATCCAT
AGTTGCCTGACTCCCCGTCGTGTAGATAACTACGATACGGGAGGGCTTACCATCTGGCCCCAGTGCTGCA
ATGATACCGCGAGACCCACGCTCACCGGCTCCAGATTTATCAGCAATAAACCAGCCAGCCGGAAGGGCCG
AGCGCAGAAGTGGTCCTGCAACTTTATCCGCCTCCATCCAGTCTATTAATTGTTGCCGGGAAGCTAGAGT
AAGTAGTTCGCCAGTTAATAGTTTGCGCAACGTTGTTGCCATTGCTGCAGGCATCGTGGTGTCACGCTCG
TCGTTTGGTATGGCTTCATTCAGCTCCGGTTCCCAACGATCAAGGCGAGTTACATGATCCCCCATGTTGT
GCAAAAAAGCGGTTAGCTCCTTCGGTCCTCCGATCGTTGTCAGAAGTAAGTTGGCCGCAGTGTTATCACT
CATGGTTATGGCAGCACTGCATAATTCTCTTACTGTCATGCCATCCGTAAGATGCTTTTCTGTGACTGGT
GAGTACTCAACCAAGTCATTCTGAGAATAGTGTATGCGGCGACCGAGTTGCTCTTGCCCGGCGTCAACAC
GGGATAATACCGCGCCACATAGCAGAACTTTAAAAGTGCTCATCATTGGAAAACGTTCTTCGGGGCGAAA
ACTCTCAAGGATCTTACCGCTGTTGAGATCCAGTTCGATGTAACCCACTCGTGCACCCAACTGATCTTCA
GCATCTTTTACTTTCACCAGCGTTTCTGGGTGAGCAAAAACAGGAAGGCAAAATGCCGCAAAAAAGGGAA
TAAGGGCGACACGGAAATGTTGAATACTCATACTCTTCCTTTTTCAATATTATTGAAGCATTTATCAGGG
TTATTGTCTCATGAGCGGATACATATTTGAATGTATTTAGAAAAATAAACAAATAGGGGTTCCGCGCACA
TTTCCCCGAAAAGTGCCACCTGACGTCTAAGAAACCATTATTATCATGACATTAACCTATAAAAATAGGC
GTATCACGAGGCCCTTTCGT
Features (pLannotate 1.2.2; 9 found; start..end, strand, type, name):
     56..2565    +  promoter       Ac5 promoter: Drosophila melanogaster actin 5C promoter
   2585..3517    +  CDS            LUCI_RENRE: Experimental evidence at protein level: Swiss-Prot protein existence level 1. Upon binding the substrate, the enzyme catalyzes an oxygenation, producing a very short-lived hydroperoxide that cyclizes into a dioxetanone structure, which collapses, releasing a CO(2) molecule. The spontaneous breakdown of the dioxetanone releases the energy (about 50 kcal/mole) that is necessary to generate the excited state of the coelenteramide product, which is the singlet form of the monoanion. In vivo the product undergoes the process of nonradiative energy transfer to an accessory protein, a green fluoresce
   3556..3597    +  CDS            V5 tag: epitope tag from simian virus 5
   3697..3831    -  polyA_signal   SV40 poly(A) signal: SV40 polyadenylation signal
   3854..3938    -  CDS            large T antigen (fragment): large T antigen from SV40 (simian virus 40)
   3939..4386    +  CDS            TcR (fragment): tetracycline efflux protein; tet; confers resistance to tetracycline
   4432..5020    -  rep_origin     ori: high-copy-number ColE1/pMB1/pBR322/pUC origin of replication
   5191..6051    -  CDS            AmpR: β-lactamase; bla; confers resistance to ampicillin, carbenicillin, and related antibiotics
   6052..6156    -  promoter       AmpR promoter: bla
