[The description below was written by a language model from this plasmid's Addgene catalogue record and pLannotate feature annotations shown in this document.]
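Description:
Dm_Opt_Renilla_CSC is an insect expression plasmid built on the pAc5.1B backbone, designed to express a codon-recoded Renilla luciferase in Drosophila cells. It is propagated in E. coli as a high-copy plasmid through a ColE1/pUC-type origin and selected with ampicillin via the β-lactamase gene and its native bla promoter. The catalogue lists a total size of about 6.3 kb, closely matching the sequenced record. No marker for selection in insect cells is annotated, which fits use by transient transfection, although the record does not say so explicitly.

The payload is a roughly 0.94 kb synthetic open reading frame encoding Renilla luciferase, cloned between KpnI and NotI sites that remain intact. Its synonymous codons were chosen to be "optimal" for Drosophila according to the CSC metric (generally the codon stability coefficient, which relates codon content to mRNA stability), so the protein matches Renilla luciferase while the nucleotide sequence is altered. Transcription is driven by the strong, constitutive Drosophila actin 5C (Ac5) promoter, and an SV40 polyadenylation signal lies downstream. The feature table places it on the reverse strand, alongside short fragments of SV40 large T antigen and a tetracycline resistance gene, which appear to be backbone remnants rather than functional genes. A V5 epitope tag from the backbone sits just after the luciferase coding region, but the record does not indicate whether it is translated in frame with the reporter.

The associated study addresses how synonymous codon usage regulates translation initiation, so this construct most likely serves as the optimal-codon luminescent reporter for comparing expression output with differently recoded versions.
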