Addgene plasmid #210593: Dm_Opt_Renilla_CSC
Purpose: Expresses Optimal Renilla luciferase (CSC metric; Drosophila)
Depositing lab: Olivia Rissland. Depositing organization: University of Colorado Denver and Anschutz Medical Campus. Publication: Synonymous codon usage regulates translation initiation. Barrington CL, Galindo G, Koch AL, Horton ER, Morrison EJ, Tisa S, Stasevich TJ, Rissland OS. Cell Rep. 2023 Dec 26;42(12):113413. doi: 10.1016/j.celrep.2023.113413. Epub 2023 Dec 12. PubMed 38096059.
Backbone
  Vector backbone: pAc5.1B
  Total vector size (bp): 6274
  Vector type: Insect Expression
Growth in bacteria
  Bacterial resistance: Ampicillin, 100 μg/mL
  Growth temperature: 37°C
  Growth strain: DH5alpha
  Copy number: High Copy
Gene/Insert
  Gene/Insert name: Optimal Renilla luciferase (Optimized for Drosophila, CSC metric) (alt names: Ren; RLuc)
  Insert size (bp): 936
  Promoter: Ac5
  Cloning method: Restriction Enzyme; 5′ cloning site KpnI (not destroyed); 3′ cloning site NotI (not destroyed)
  Sequencing primers: 5′ Ac5_F; 3′ cctcgactgtgccttcta
Resource information
  A portion of this plasmid was derived from a plasmid made by: Synthesized by Genscript
Terms and licenses: Academic/Nonprofit Terms; Industry Terms: Not Available to Industry
How to cite: Dm_Opt_Renilla_CSC was a gift from Olivia Rissland (Addgene plasmid # 210593 ; http://n2t.net/addgene:210593 ; RRID:Addgene_210593)
